Addgene plasmid #100388: pCMV_mEm_4GS_LF82_437
Purpose: Mammalian expression of E. coli LF82_437 CDS fused to mEmerald
Depositing lab: Alan Huett. Depositing organization: University of Nottingham. Publication: A multi-phenotypic imaging screen to identify bacterial effectors by exogenous expression in a HeLa cell line. Collins A, Huett A. Sci Data. 2018 May 15;5:180081. doi: 10.1038/sdata.2018.81. PubMed 29762554.
Backbone
  Vector backbone: pCMV
  Backbone size w/o insert (bp): 4502
  Vector type: Mammalian Expression
Growth in bacteria
  Bacterial resistance: Ampicillin, 100 μg/mL
  Growth temperature: 37°C
  Growth strain: XL1 Blue
  Copy number: High Copy
Gene/Insert
  Gene/Insert name: LF82_437
  Insert size (bp): 1434
  Promoter: CMV
  Tag / fusion protein: mEmerald (N terminal on backbone)
  Cloning method: Ligation Independent Cloning
  Sequencing primers: 5′ ACTTCTGCTCTAAAAGCTGCGG; 3′ CACTGCATTCTAGTTGTGGTTTGTC
Terms and licenses: Academic/Nonprofit Terms; Industry Terms: Not Available to Industry
How to cite: pCMV_mEm_4GS_LF82_437 was a gift from Alan Huett (Addgene plasmid # 100388 ; http://n2t.net/addgene:100388 ; RRID:Addgene_100388)
