[The description below was written by a language model from this plasmid's Addgene catalogue record and pLannotate feature annotations shown in this document.]
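Description:
pCMV_mEm_4GS_LF82_437 is a mammalian expression plasmid built on a pCMV backbone (about 4.5 kb without insert, roughly 5.9 kb in total) that expresses the LF82_437 coding sequence from E. coli strain LF82 as a fusion to the green fluorescent protein mEmerald. It is propagated in E. coli through a high-copy ColE1/pUC-type origin of replication and selected with ampicillin via the β-lactamase (AmpR) gene and its own promoter. Small remnants of lacZα, lacI, rop, the bom region, the pUC multiple cloning site and the lac promoter/operator are also detected. These appear to be leftovers of the cloning-vector lineage rather than functional parts of the expression unit. No mammalian selection marker is annotated, which suggests use by transient transfection.

The expression cassette consists of the human cytomegalovirus immediate-early enhancer and promoter, followed by a modified SV40 intron, which provides splice sites that generally improve mRNA processing and expression. Next comes the mEmerald open reading frame. The 1,434 bp LF82_437 insert was introduced by ligation-independent cloning downstream of mEmerald, so the fluorescent protein sits at the N terminus of the bacterial protein. The "4GS" in the name suggests a glycine-serine linker between the two, although the record does not describe it. The insert itself is not annotated in the feature table but fits the unannotated gap between mEmerald and the SV40 polyadenylation signal that ends the transcript. The record does not state the function of LF82_437. The plasmid belongs to a collection made for an imaging screen in which candidate bacterial effectors were expressed exogenously in HeLa cells, with the mEmerald tag allowing localisation and cellular phenotypes to be observed.
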