Features (pLannotate 1.2.2; 16 found; start..end, strand, type, name):
     25..45      -  misc_feature   MCS (fragment): pUC18/19 multiple cloning site
     44..347     +  enhancer       CMV enhancer: human cytomegalovirus immediate early enhancer
    348..551     +  promoter       CMV promoter: human cytomegalovirus (CMV) immediate early promoter
    689..785     +  intron         SV40 intron: modified SV40 intron with splice donor and acceptor sites
    846..1562    +  CDS            mEmerald: mEmerald is a basic (constitutively fluorescent) green fluorescent protein published in 1998, derived from Aequorea victoria. It is reported to be a very rapidly-maturing monomer with moderate acid sensitivity.
   3092..3226    -  polyA_signal   SV40 poly(A) signal: SV40 polyadenylation signal
   3361..3377    -  protein_bind   lac operator: The lac repressor binds to the lac operator to inhibit transcription in E. coli. This inhibition can be relieved by adding lactose or isopropyl-β-D-thiogalactopyranoside (IPTG). lac repressor encoded by lacI
   3385..3415    -  promoter       lac promoter: promoter for the E. coli lac operon
   3430..3451    -  protein_bind   CAP binding site: CAP binding activates transcription in the presence of cAMP. E. coli catabolite activator protein
   3464..3556    -  CDS            lacI (fragment): lac repressor; lacI; The lac repressor binds to the lac operator to inhibit transcription in E. coli. This inhibition can be relieved by adding lactose or isopropyl-β-D-thiogalactopyranoside (IPTG).
   3739..4327    -  rep_origin     ori: high-copy-number ColE1/pMB1/pBR322/pUC origin of replication
   4498..5358    -  CDS            AmpR: β-lactamase; bla; confers resistance to ampicillin, carbenicillin, and related antibiotics
   5359..5463    -  promoter       AmpR promoter: bla
   5558..5593    +  CDS            rop (fragment): Rop protein, which maintains plasmids at low copy number; rop
   5695..5794    +  misc_feature   bom (fragment): basis of mobility region from pBR322
   5800..19      -  CDS            lacZα (fragment) (across the origin): LacZα fragment of β-galactosidase; lacZ fragment
>Addgene plasmid #100388 | pCMV_mEm_4GS_LF82_437 | addgene full sequence | sequence record 209724 | Addgene NGS Result
GTAAAACGACGGCCAGTGAGTTCGAGCTTGCATGCCTGCAGGTCGTTACATAACTTACGGTAAATGGCCC
GCCTGGCTGACCGCCCAACGACCCCCGCCCATTGACGTCAATAATGACGTATGTTCCCATAGTAACGCCA
ATAGGGACTTTCCATTGACGTCAATGGGTGGAGTATTTACGGTAAACTGCCCACTTGGCAGTACATCAAG
TGTATCATATGCCAAGTACGCCCCCTATTGACGTCAATGACGGTAAATGGCCCGCCTGGCATTATGCCCA
GTACATGACCTTATGGGACTTTCCTACTTGGCAGTACATCTACGTATTAGTCATCGCTATTACCATGGTG
ATGCGGTTTTGGCAGTACATCAATGGGCGTGGATAGCGGTTTGACTCACGGGGATTTCCAAGTCTCCACC
CCATTGACGTCAATGGGAGTTTGTTTTGGCACCAAAATCAACGGGACTTTCCAAAATGTCGTAACAACTC
CGCCCCATTGACGCAAATGGGCGGTAGGCGTGTACGGTGGGAGGTCTATATAAGCAGAGCTCGTTTAGTG
AACCGTCAGATCGCCTGGAGACGCCATCCACGCTGTTTTGACCTCCATAGAAGACACCGGGACCGATCCA
GCCTCCGGACTCTAGAGGATCCGGTACTAGAGGAACTGAAAAACCAGAAAGTTAACTGGTAAGTTTAGTC
TTTTTGTCTTTTATTTCAGGTCCCGGATCCGGTGGTGGTGCAAATCAAAGAACTGCTCCTCAGTGGATGT
TGCCTTTACTTCTAGGCCTGTACGGAAGTGTTACTTCTGCTCTAAAAGCTGCGGAATTGTACCCGCGGGC
CCACCATGGTGAGCAAGGGCGAGGAGCTGTTCACCGGGGTGGTGCCCATCCTGGTCGAGCTGGACGGCGA
CGTAAACGGCCACAAGTTCAGCGTGTCCGGCGAGGGCGAGGGCGATGCCACCTACGGCAAGCTGACCCTG
AAGTTCATCTGCACCACCGGCAAGCTGCCCGTGCCCTGGCCCACCCTCGTGACCACCTTGACCTACGGCG
TGCAGTGCTTCGCCCGCTACCCCGACCACATGAAGCAGCACGACTTCTTCAAGTCCGCCATGCCCGAAGG
CTACGTCCAGGAGCGCACCATCTTCTTCAAGGACGACGGCAACTACAAGACCCGCGCCGAGGTGAAGTTC
GAGGGCGACACCCTGGTGAACCGCATCGAGCTGAAGGGCATCGACTTCAAGGAGGACGGCAACATCCTGG
GGCACAAGCTGGAGTACAACTACAACAGCCACAAGGTCTATATCACCGCCGACAAGCAGAAGAACGGCAT
CAAGGTGAACTTCAAGACCCGCCACAACATCGAGGACGGCAGCGTGCAGCTCGCCGACCACTACCAGCAG
AACACCCCCATCGGCGACGGCCCCGTGCTGCTGCCCGACAACCACTACCTGAGCACCCAGTCCAAGCTGA
GCAAAGACCCCAACGAGAAGCGCGATCACATGGTCCTGCTGGAGTTCGTGACCGCCGCCGGGATCACTCT
CGGCATGGACGAGCTGTACAAGCGAATTGGTGGAGGGGGCGGTTCCGGTGGCGGAGGTTCCCGAATTCGT
CGACGGAGATCTGATATGGGGTGGTCAAAACCGAAAATTCCCACCAGCAAAGACGTGCAGCGCTGGTCTC
CTTGGGTATGCCTTTTTATTCTGTTTGCCGGGGCATTTGTCGCGCTCACATATGGGATACTGCATTCCCC
TGCGGACGGACTCCCCGCCCTCGCCAGCGGTTACTGGTTGCCCTTGACAGGCAGGATGATGGCTGGAGTG
ATGACAGCCCTAACCGGCTATTTGTTGTGGTGGGAGTTTCAGGCATATTACGTCTGGTGCTGGAATAGTC
GGCGGCACAGCGCACTCCTTGTCTGGCAGCAGCGAGCACATCAGCACCGCTACTTAGCCTGCCATGTTCT
GCTGACCTCAGACACGCAACTGCTTCCTCGCCTCGCAGGTACTTCTTATGAAGATAATAATAATGATCCT
CCTTTAACATTATTGGCAGAGGAGCCGCTGATACCCGGTATTGCGCGTTTTGAGCAACTTTGCCAGTTAC
TGATAAACCAGATTAAAGCTTCTCTTATTCAGCATTATCCTTCCGGTCAGATGACTGTACTGATTGAAAC
CTCTGCATCGGATAAAGAGCGTGAGCGAACAACCCTTATTCGTTTATGGAAAGAGGATGAATTACCCTGG
ATACTGGACATCCATATGTCACCCACTCCCCTTCCTCTCAGTGATGAGAATAACCACTTATTTGATATTG
ATAACCCTGTTCTTGTTTTGGCGTTGCACTACCGCCAGCCGGAGGAAAACCTGCCGGAATTCGCCAGCGC
ATTGTTACTGTTGCCGCCCGAGTTACTGAAAGTTTCTATACGGCGGGATACGGTGCGGGTGTTTCGCCCG
ATGCCACTAAACATTGATGCGATCTCCCGTGAGTTGACTGAACTGCGGGATATGGCGCAACAGCCAGTGA
ATGCCAGATATCTGGTCTGGCACAGTGGTCTGACACAGGCATCACAACAGGCTCTGGGCCGTGTGGTGAA
CGACCTTCCGTTATCCCTGCATAACGATATCGCCACTGGCGGAATTATTGATGTGGATAAAGTTATCGCC
GCTTACGGGCCTCCTGCCGGTTGGCTGATGGTGGCAACCGCCGCAGAGATGGTCAGATACGGGCCGGGAA
GTCACTGGTTGTTACAGGTCAGAAATAAACAGGCCAGTGCTGTGGTGACGGGCAACGGCTATCCGGCGAT
TAATCAGGAATACCTTGATACAACCTCATCTCCTTATCCCGCAGGTTCCCTAATGCTGGCGGTTATGCTC
AATATACTGGTGCTCTGGTTTATCGGGCGGTACAGCCAGGAATGGCTGTTTTCCTGGGCAGGCGTAGCCA
TGACACTGTTGCTGATGATAGTGACATTGCCAGGCATCGTCTTTGGTTTACGAAGCGCTGTTGCTCATCT
GCAATACCCTCGCTTTATACAGGCTATCGTTCGCGCCCAGAAGGAATGAATCGGTACCCTCGAGAAGCTT
GCGGCCGCGGGGATCCAGACATGATAAGATACATTGATGAGTTTGGACAAACCACAACTAGAATGCAGTG
AAAAAAATGCTTTATTTGTGAAATTTGTGATGCTATTGCTTTATTTGTAACCATTATAAGCTGCAATAAA
CAAGTTAACAACAACAATTGCATTCATTTTATGTTTCAGGTTCAGGGGGAGGTGTGGGAGGTTTTTTCGG
ATCCTCTAGAGTCGATCTGCAGGCATGCTAGCTTGGCGTAATCATGGTCATAGCTGTTTCCTGTGTGAAA
TTGTTATCCGCTCACAATTCCACACAACATACGAGCCGGAAGCATAAAGTGTAAAGCCTGGGGTGCCTAA
TGAGTGAGCTAACTCACATTAATTGCGTTGCGCTCACTGCCCGCTTTCCAGTCGGGAAACCTGTCGTGCC
AGCTGCATTAATGAATCGGCCAACGCGCGGGGAGAGGCGGTTTGCGTATTGGGCGCTCTTCCGCTTCCTC
GCTCACTGACTCGCTGCGCTCGGTCGTTCGGCTGCGGCGAGCGGTATCAGCTCACTCAAAGGCGGTAATA
CGGTTATCCACAGAATCAGGGGATAACGCAGGAAAGAACATGTGAGCAAAAGGCCAGCAAAAGGCCAGGA
ACCGTAAAAAGGCCGCGTTGCTGGCGTTTTTCCATAGGCTCCGCCCCCCTGACGAGCATCACAAAAATCG
ACGCTCAAGTCAGAGGTGGCGAAACCCGACAGGACTATAAAGATACCAGGCGTTTCCCCCTGGAAGCTCC
CTCGTGCGCTCTCCTGTTCCGACCCTGCCGCTTACCGGATACCTGTCCGCCTTTCTCCCTTCGGGAAGCG
TGGCGCTTTCTCATAGCTCACGCTGTAGGTATCTCAGTTCGGTGTAGGTCGTTCGCTCCAAGCTGGGCTG
TGTGCACGAACCCCCCGTTCAGCCCGACCGCTGCGCCTTATCCGGTAACTATCGTCTTGAGTCCAACCCG
GTAAGACACGACTTATCGCCACTGGCAGCAGCCACTGGTAACAGGATTAGCAGAGCGAGGTATGTAGGCG
GTGCTACAGAGTTCTTGAAGTGGTGGCCTAACTACGGCTACACTAGAAGAACAGTATTTGGTATCTGCGC
TCTGCTGAAGCCAGTTACCTTCGGAAAAAGAGTTGGTAGCTCTTGATCCGGCAAACAAACCACCGCTGGT
AGCGGTGGTTTTTTTGTTTGCAAGCAGCAGATTACGCGCAGAAAAAAAGGATCTCAAGAAGATCCTTTGA
TCTTTTCTACGGGGTCTGACGCTCAGTGGAACGAAAACTCACGTTAAGGGATTTTGGTCATGAGATTATC
AAAAAGGATCTTCACCTAGATCCTTTTAAATTAAAAATGAAGTTTTAAATCAATCTAAAGTATATATGAG
TAAACTTGGTCTGACAGTTACCAATGCTTAATCAGTGAGGCACCTATCTCAGCGATCTGTCTATTTCGTT
CATCCATAGTTGCCTGACTCCCCGTCGTGTAGATAACTACGATACGGGAGGGCTTACCATCTGGCCCCAG
TGCTGCAATGATACCGCGAGACCCACGCTCACCGGCTCCAGATTTATCAGCAATAAACCAGCCAGCCGGA
AGGGCCGAGCGCAGAAGTGGTCCTGCAACTTTATCCGCCTCCATCCAGTCTATTAATTGTTGCCGGGAAG
CTAGAGTAAGTAGTTCGCCAGTTAATAGTTTGCGCAACGTTGTTGCCATTGCTACAGGCATCGTGGTGTC
ACGCTCGTCGTTTGGTATGGCTTCATTCAGCTCCGGTTCCCAACGATCAAGGCGAGTTACATGATCCCCC
ATGTTGTGCAAAAAAGCGGTTAGCTCCTTCGGTCCTCCGATCGTTGTCAGAAGTAAGTTGGCCGCAGTGT
TATCACTCATGGTTATGGCAGCACTGCATAATTCTCTTACTGTCATGCCATCCGTAAGATGCTTTTCTGT
GACTGGTGAGTACTCAACCAAGTCATTCTGAGAATAGTGTATGCGGCGACCGAGTTGCTCTTGCCCGGCG
TCAATACGGGATAATACCGCGCCACATAGCAGAACTTTAAAAGTGCTCATCATTGGAAAACGTTCTTCGG
GGCGAAAACTCTCAAGGATCTTACCGCTGTTGAGATCCAGTTCGATGTAACCCACTCGTGCACCCAACTG
ATCTTCAGCATCTTTTACTTTCACCAGCGTTTCTGGGTGAGCAAAAACAGGAAGGCAAAATGCCGCAAAA
AAGGGAATAAGGGCGACACGGAAATGTTGAATACTCATACTCTTCCTTTTTCAATATTATTGAAGCATTT
ATCAGGGTTATTGTCTCATGAGCGGATACATATTTGAATGTATTTAGAAAAATAAACAAATAGGGGTTCC
GCGCACATTTCCCCGAAAAGTGCCACCTGACGTCTAAGAAACCATTATTATCATGACATTAACCTATAAA
AATAGGCGTATCACGAGGCCCTTTCGTCTCGCGCGTTTCGGTGATGACGGTGAAAACCTCTGACACATGC
AGCTCCCGGAGACGGTCACAGCTTGTCTGTAAGCGGATGCCGGGAGCAGACAAGCCCGTCAGGGCGCGTC
AGCGGGTGTTGGCGGGTGTCGGGGCTGGCTTAACTATGCGGCATCAGAGCAGATTGTACTGAGAGTGCAC
CATATGCGGTGTGAAATACCGCACAGATGCGTAAGGAGAAAATACCGCATCAGGCGCCATTCGCCATTCA
GGCTGCGCAACTGTTGGGAAGGGCGATCGGTGCGGGCCTCTTCGCTATTACGCCAGCTGGCGAAAGGGGG
ATGTGCTGCAAGGCGATTAAGTTGGGTAACGCCAGGGTTTTCCCAGTCACGACGTT
