>Addgene plasmid #100388 | pCMV_mEm_4GS_LF82_437 | depositor partial sequence | sequence record 183707 | Sequence across LF82 gene insert region
CTCGGCATGGACGAGCTGTACNAGCGAATTGGTGGAGGGGGCGGTTCCGGTGGCGGAGGTTCCCGAATTC
GTCGACGGAGATCTGATATGGGGTGGTCAAAACCGAAAATTCCCACCAGCAAAGACGTGCAGCGCTGGTC
TCCTTGGGTATGCCTTTTTATTCTGTTTGCCGGGGCATTTGTCGCGCTCACATATGGGATACTGCATTCC
CCTGCGGACGGACTCCCCGCCCTCGCCAGCGGTTACTGGTTGCCCTTGACAGGCAGGATGATGGCTGGAG
TGATGACAGCCCTAACCGGCTATTTGTTGTGGTGGGAGTTTCAGGCATATTACGTCTGGTGCTGGAATAG
TCGGCGGCACAGCGCACTCCTTGTCTGGCAGCAGCGAGCACATCAGCACCGCTACTTAGCCTGCCATGTT
CTGCTGACCTCAGACACGCAACTGCTTCCTCGCCTCGCAGGTACTTCTTATGAAGATAATAATAATGATC
CTCCTTTAACATTATTGGCAGAGGAGCCGCTGATACCCGGTATTGCGCGTTTTGAGCAACTTTGCCAGTT
ACTGATAAACCAGATTAAAGCTTCTCTTATTCAGCATTATCCTTCCGGTCAGATGACTGTACTGATTGAA
ACCTCTGCATCGGATAAAGAGCGTGAGCGAACAACCCTTATTCGTTTATGGAAAGAGGATGAATTACCCT
GGATACTGGACATCCATATGTCACCCACTCCCCTTCCTCTCAGTGATGAGAATAACCACTTATTTGATAT
TGATAACCCTGTTCTTGTTTTGGCGTTGCACTACCGCCAGCCGGANGAAAACCTGCCGGAATTCGCCAGC
GCATTGTTACTGTTGCCGCCCGAGTTACTGAAAGTTTCTATACGGCGGGATACGGTGCGGGTGTTTCGCC
CGATGCCACTAAACATTGATGCGATCTCCCGTGAGTTGACTGAACTGCGGGATATGGCGCAACAGCCAGT
GAATGCCAGANATCTGGNCTGGCACANNGGNCTGA
